Addgene plasmid #172629: pcDNA3.1-2xFLAG-2xSTREP-CCND2
Purpose: Expresses 2xFLAG-2xSTREP-tagged cyclin D2 in mammalian cells
Depositing lab: Michele Pagano. Depositing organization: NYU Grossman School of Medicine. Publication: CRL4(AMBRA1) is a master regulator of D-type cyclins. Simoneschi D, Rona G, Zhou N, Jeong YT, Jiang S, Milletti G, Arbini AA, O'Sullivan A, Wang AA, Nithikasem S, Keegan S, Siu Y, Cianfanelli V, Maiani E, Nazio F, Cecconi F, Boccalatte F, Fenyo D, Jones DR, Busino L, Pagano M. Nature. 2021 Apr;592(7856):789-793. doi: 10.1038/s41586-021-03445-y. Epub 2021 Apr 14. PubMed 33854235.
Backbone
  Vector backbone: pcDNA3.1
  Backbone manufacturer: Invitrogen
  Vector type: Mammalian Expression
  Selectable markers: Neomycin (select with G418)
Growth in bacteria
  Bacterial resistance: Ampicillin, 100 μg/mL
  Growth temperature: 37°C
  Growth strain: DH5alpha
  Copy number: High Copy
Gene/Insert
  Gene/Insert name: CCND2 (alt name: cyclin D2)
  Species: H. sapiens (human)
  Entrez Gene: CCND2 (a.k.a. KIAK0002, MPPH3)
  Promoter: CMV
  Tag / fusion protein: 2xFLAG-2xSTREP (N terminal on insert)
  Cloning method: Restriction Enzyme; 5′ cloning site Unknown (unknown if destroyed); 3′ cloning site Unknown (unknown if destroyed)
  Sequencing primers: 5′ CMV Forward; 3′ BGH Reverse
Terms and licenses: Academic/Nonprofit Terms; Industry Terms: Not Available to Industry
How to cite: pcDNA3.1-2xFLAG-2xSTREP-CCND2 was a gift from Michele Pagano (Addgene plasmid # 172629 ; http://n2t.net/addgene:172629 ; RRID:Addgene_172629)
