[The description below was written by a language model from this plasmid's Addgene catalogue record and pLannotate feature annotations shown in this document.]
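Description:
pcDNA3.1-2xFLAG-2xSTREP-CCND2 is a mammalian expression plasmid of about 6.4 kb built on the pcDNA3.1 backbone and designed to produce epitope-tagged human cyclin D2. It is maintained in E. coli through a high-copy ColE1/pUC-type origin and an ampicillin resistance gene (β-lactamase) driven by its own promoter. An f1 origin is also present, which permits single-stranded DNA production. For selection in mammalian cells, the vector carries a neomycin phosphotransferase gene under the SV40 enhancer/early promoter and terminated by an SV40 polyadenylation signal, allowing G418 selection of stable transfectants.

The expression cassette uses the human cytomegalovirus immediate early enhancer and promoter for strong constitutive transcription, followed by a T7 promoter that can serve for in vitro transcription. The open reading frame begins with an N-terminal tandem tag, recorded as 2xFLAG-2xSTREP, fused upstream of the CCND2 coding sequence. The automated annotation picks up only single FLAG and Strep-Tag II fragments, but these lie in the expected position just before the insert. Transcripts are terminated by the bovine growth hormone polyadenylation signal. The cloning sites used to insert the gene are not recorded. Several short hits in the feature table (an HIV-1 LTR fragment, ble and lacI fragments, lac promoter/operator elements) appear to be backbone remnants or annotation matches rather than functional parts of the design.

Cyclin D2 is the regulatory partner of CDK4 in complexes that phosphorylate RB family proteins during G1/S progression. The dual tag suits immunodetection and affinity or tandem purification of cyclin D2 and its binding partners, which fits the associated study of D-type cyclin regulation by the CRL4(AMBRA1) ubiquitin ligase.
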