Features (pLannotate 1.2.2; 22 found; start..end, strand, type, name):
     28..80      -  misc_feature   bom (fragment): basis of mobility region from pBR322
    235..614     +  enhancer       CMV enhancer: human cytomegalovirus immediate early enhancer
    615..818     +  promoter       CMV promoter: human cytomegalovirus (CMV) immediate early promoter
    814..847     +  LTR            5' LTR (truncated) (fragment): truncated 5' long terminal repeat (LTR) from HIV-1
    863..881     +  promoter       T7 promoter: promoter for bacteriophage T7 RNA polymerase
    926..946     +  CDS            FLAG (fragment): FLAG® epitope tag, followed by an enterokinase cleavage site
   1061..1080    +  CDS            Strep-Tag II (fragment): peptide that binds Strep-Tactin®, an engineered form of streptavidin
   1103..1966    +  CDS            CCND2: CCND2_HUMAN - Experimental evidence at protein level: Swiss-Prot protein existence level 1. Regulatory component of the cyclin D2-CDK4 (DC) complex that phosphorylates and inhibits members of the retinoblastoma (RB) protein family including RB1 and regulates the cell-cycle during G(1)/S transition. Phosphorylation of RB1 allows dissociation of the transcription factor E2F from the RB/E2F complex and the subsequent transcription of E2F target genes which are responsible for the progression through the G(1) phase. Hypophosphorylates RB1 in early G(1) phase. Cyclin D-CDK4 complexes are major inte
   2013..2237    +  polyA_signal   bGH poly(A) signal: bovine growth hormone polyadenylation signal
   2241..2262    +  promoter       SV40 promoter (fragment): SV40 enhancer and early promoter
   2283..2711    +  rep_origin     f1 ori (sequence partly withheld): f1 bacteriophage origin of replication; arrow indicates direction of (+) strand synthesis
   2725..3054    +  promoter       SV40 promoter: SV40 enhancer and early promoter
   3121..3912    +  CDS            neo: KKA2_KLEPN - Also known as kan, nptII. Experimental evidence at protein level: Swiss-Prot protein existence level 1. Resistance to kanamycin, neomycin, paromomycin, ribostamycin, butirosin and gentamicin B. From Klebsiella pneumoniae.
   3936..4094    +  CDS            ble (fragment): BLE_KLEPN - Experimental evidence at protein level: Swiss-Prot protein existence level 1. Binding protein with a strong affinity to the bleomycin family of antibiotics. Binds to CL990; an antimitotic-antibiotic compound. From Klebsiella pneumoniae.
   4089..4210    +  polyA_signal   SV40 poly(A) signal: SV40 polyadenylation signal
   4283..4299    -  protein_bind   lac operator: The lac repressor binds to the lac operator to inhibit transcription in E. coli. This inhibition can be relieved by adding lactose or isopropyl-β-D-thiogalactopyranoside (IPTG). lac repressor encoded by lacI
   4307..4337    -  promoter       lac promoter: promoter for the E. coli lac operon
   4352..4373    -  protein_bind   CAP binding site: CAP binding activates transcription in the presence of cAMP. E. coli catabolite activator protein
   4386..4478    -  CDS            lacI (fragment): lac repressor; lacI; The lac repressor binds to the lac operator to inhibit transcription in E. coli. This inhibition can be relieved by adding lactose or isopropyl-β-D-thiogalactopyranoside (IPTG).
   4661..5249    -  rep_origin     ori: high-copy-number ColE1/pMB1/pBR322/pUC origin of replication
   5420..6280    -  CDS            AmpR: β-lactamase; bla; confers resistance to ampicillin, carbenicillin, and related antibiotics
   6281..6385    -  promoter       AmpR promoter: bla
>Addgene plasmid #172629 | pcDNA3.1-2xFLAG-2xSTREP-CCND2 | addgene full sequence | sequence record 340034 | Addgene NGS Result
GACGGATCGGGAGATCTCCCGATCCCCTATGGTGCACTCTCAGTACAATCTGCTCTGATGCCGCATAGTT
AAGCCAGTATCTGCTCCCTGCTTGTGTGTTGGAGGTCGCTGAGTAGTGCGCGAGCAAAATTTAAGCTACA
ACAAGGCAAGGCTTGACCGACAATTGCATGAAGAATCTGCTTAGGGTTAGGCGTTTTGCGCTGCTTCGCG
ATGTACGGGCCAGATATACGCGTTGACATTGATTATTGACTAGTTATTAATAGTAATCAATTACGGGGTC
ATTAGTTCATAGCCCATATATGGAGTTCCGCGTTACATAACTTACGGTAAATGGCCCGCCTGGCTGACCG
CCCAACGACCCCCGCCCATTGACGTCAATAATGACGTATGTTCCCATAGTAACGCCAATAGGGACTTTCC
ATTGACGTCAATGGGTGGAGTATTTACGGTAAACTGCCCACTTGGCAGTACATCAAGTGTATCATATGCC
AAGTACGCCCCCTATTGACGTCAATGACGGTAAATGGCCCGCCTGGCATTATGCCCAGTACATGACCTTA
TGGGACTTTCCTACTTGGCAGTACATCTACGTATTAGTCATCGCTATTACCATGGTGATGCGGTTTTGGC
AGTACATCAATGGGCGTGGATAGCGGTTTGACTCACGGGGATTTCCAAGTCTCCACCCCATTGACGTCAA
TGGGAGTTTGTTTTGGCACCAAAATCAACGGGACTTTCCAAAATGTCGTAACAACTCCGCCCCATTGACG
CAAATGGGCGGTAGGCGTGTACGGTGGGAGGTCTATATAAGCAGAGCTCTCTGGCTAACTAGAGAACCCA
CTGCTTACTGGCTTATCGAAATTAATACGACTCACTATAGGGAGACCCAAGCTGGCTAGCGTTTAAACTT
AAGCTTACCATGGACTACAAGGACGACGATGACAAGGTACCAGGATCTGGGGATTATAAAGATGATGATG
ATAAAGGGTCGGCCGCCAGCTGGAGCCACCCTCAGTTCGAGAAGGGAGGAGGAAGCGGCGGAGGCAGCGG
AGGAGGAAGCTGGAGCCACCCGCAGTTCGAGAAAGGAGCTGGATCTAGCAGCGAGCTGCTGTGCCACGAG
GTGGACCCGGTCCGCAGGGCCGTGCGGGACCGCAACCTGCTCCGAGACGACCGCGTCCTGCAGAACCTGC
TCACCATCGAGGAGCGCTACCTTCCGCAGTGCTCCTACTTCAAGTGCGTGCAGAAGGACATCCAACCCTA
CATGCGCAGAATGGTGGCCACCTGGATGCTGGAGGTCTGTGAGGAACAGAAGTGCGAAGAAGAGGTCTTC
CCTCTGGCCATGAATTACCTGGACCGTTTCTTGGCTGGGGTCCCGACTCCGAAGTCCCATCTGCAACTCC
TGGGTGCTGTCTGCATGTTCCTGGCCTCCAAACTCAAAGAGACCAGCCCGCTGACCGCGGAGAAGCTGTG
CATTTACACCGACAACTCCATCAAGCCTCAGGAGCTGCTGGAGTGGGAACTGGTGGTGCTGGGGAAGTTG
AAGTGGAACCTGGCAGCTGTCACTCCTCATGACTTCATTGAGCACATCTTGCGCAAGCTGCCCCAGCAGC
GGGAGAAGCTGTCTCTGATCCGCAAGCATGCTCAGACCTTCATTGCTCTGTGTGCCACGGACTTTAAGTT
TGCCATGTACCCACCGTCGATGATCGCAACTGGAAGTGTGGGAGCAGCCATCTGTGGGCTCCAGCAGGAT
GAGGAAGTGAGCTCGCTCACTTGTGATGCCCTGACTGAGCTGCTGGCTAAGATCACCAACACAGACGTGG
ATTGTCTCAAAGCTTGCCAGGAGCAGATTGAGGCGGTGCTCCTCAATAGCCTGCAGCAGTACCGTCAGGA
CCAACGTGACGGATCCAAGTCGGAGGATGAACTGGACCAAGCCAGCACCCCTACAGACGTGCGGGATATC
GACCTGTGACTCGAGTCTAGAGGGCCCGTTTAAACCCGCTGATCAGCCTCGACTGTGCCTTCTAGTTGCC
AGCCATCTGTTGTTTGCCCCTCCCCCGTGCCTTCCTTGACCCTGGAAGGTGCCACTCCCACTGTCCTTTC
CTAATAAAATGAGGAAATTGCATCGCATTGTCTGAGTAGGTGTCATTCTATTCTGGGGGGTGGGGTGGGG
CAGGACAGCAAGGGGGAGGATTGGGAAGACAATAGCAGGCATGCTGGGGATGCGGTGGGCTCTATGGCTT
CTGAGGCGGAAAGAACCAGCTGGGGCTCTAGGGGGTATCCCC
[124 nt withheld, positions 2283-2406]
C
[91 nt withheld, positions 2408-2498]
A
[49 nt withheld, positions 2500-2548]
CCTTTGACGTTGGAGTCCACGTTCTTT
[37 nt withheld, positions 2576-2612]
ACCCTATCTCGGTCTATTCTTTTGATTTATAAGGGATTTTGCCGATTTCGGCCTATTGGTTAAAAAATGA
GCTGATTTAACAAAAATTTAACGCGAATTAATTCTGTGGAATGTGTGTCAGTTAGGGTGTGGAAAGTCCC
CAGGCTCCCCAGCAGGCAGAAGTATGCAAAGCATGCATCTCAATTAGTCAGCAACCAGGTGTGGAAAGTC
CCCAGGCTCCCCAGCAGGCAGAAGTATGCAAAGCATGCATCTCAATTAGTCAGCAACCATAGTCCCGCCC
CTAACTCCGCCCATCCCGCCCCTAACTCCGCCCAGTTCCGCCCATTCTCCGCCCCATGGCTGACTAATTT
TTTTTATTTATGCAGAGGCCGAGGCCGCCTCTGCCTCTGAGCTATTCCAGAAGTAGTGAGGAGGCTTTTT
TGGAGGCCTAGGCTTTTGCAAAAAGCTCCCGGGAGCTTGTATATCCATTTTCGGATCTGATCAAGAGACA
GGATGAGGATCGTTTCGCATGATTGAACAAGATGGATTGCACGCAGGTTCTCCGGCCGCTTGGGTGGAGA
GGCTATTCGGCTATGACTGGGCACAACAGACAATCGGCTGCTCTGATGCCGCCGTGTTCCGGCTGTCAGC
GCAGGGGCGCCCGGTTCTTTTTGTCAAGACCGACCTGTCCGGTGCCCTGAATGAACTGCAGGACGAGGCA
GCGCGGCTATCGTGGCTGGCCACGACGGGCGTTCCTTGCGCAGCTGTGCTCGACGTTGTCACTGAAGCGG
GAAGGGACTGGCTGCTATTGGGCGAAGTGCCGGGGCAGGATCTCCTGTCATCTCACCTTGCTCCTGCCGA
GAAAGTATCCATCATGGCTGATGCAATGCGGCGGCTGCATACGCTTGATCCGGCTACCTGCCCATTCGAC
CACCAAGCGAAACATCGCATCGAGCGAGCACGTACTCGGATGGAAGCCGGTCTTGTCGATCAGGATGATC
TGGACGAAGAGCATCAGGGGCTCGCGCCAGCCGAACTGTTCGCCAGGCTCAAGGCGCGCATGCCCGACGG
CGAGGATCTCGTCGTGACCCATGGCGATGCCTGCTTGCCGAATATCATGGTGGAAAATGGCCGCTTTTCT
GGATTCATCGACTGTGGCCGGCTGGGTGTGGCGGACCGCTATCAGGACATAGCGTTGGCTACCCGTGATA
TTGCTGAAGAGCTTGGCGGCGAATGGGCTGACCGCTTCCTCGTGCTTTACGGTATCGCCGCTCCCGATTC
GCAGCGCATCGCCTTCTATCGCCTTCTTGACGAGTTCTTCTGAGCGGGACTCTGGGGTTCGAAATGACCG
ACCAAGCGACGCCCAACCTGCCATCACGAGATTTCGATTCCACCGCCGCCTTCTATGAAAGGTTGGGCTT
CGGAATCGTTTTCCGGGACGCCGGCTGGATGATCCTCCAGCGCGGGGATCTCATGCTGGAGTTCTTCGCC
CACCCCAACTTGTTTATTGCAGCTTATAATGGTTACAAATAAAGCAATAGCATCACAAATTTCACAAATA
AAGCATTTTTTTCACTGCATTCTAGTTGTGGTTTGTCCAAACTCATCAATGTATCTTATCATGTCTGTAT
ACCGTCGACCTCTAGCTAGAGCTTGGCGTAATCATGGTCATAGCTGTTTCCTGTGTGAAATTGTTATCCG
CTCACAATTCCACACAACATACGAGCCGGAAGCATAAAGTGTAAAGCCTGGGGTGCCTAATGAGTGAGCT
AACTCACATTAATTGCGTTGCGCTCACTGCCCGCTTTCCAGTCGGGAAACCTGTCGTGCCAGCTGCATTA
ATGAATCGGCCAACGCGCGGGGAGAGGCGGTTTGCGTATTGGGCGCTCTTCCGCTTCCTCGCTCACTGAC
TCGCTGCGCTCGGTCGTTCGGCTGCGGCGAGCGGTATCAGCTCACTCAAAGGCGGTAATACGGTTATCCA
CAGAATCAGGGGATAACGCAGGAAAGAACATGTGAGCAAAAGGCCAGCAAAAGGCCAGGAACCGTAAAAA
GGCCGCGTTGCTGGCGTTTTTCCATAGGCTCCGCCCCCCTGACGAGCATCACAAAAATCGACGCTCAAGT
CAGAGGTGGCGAAACCCGACAGGACTATAAAGATACCAGGCGTTTCCCCCTGGAAGCTCCCTCGTGCGCT
CTCCTGTTCCGACCCTGCCGCTTACCGGATACCTGTCCGCCTTTCTCCCTTCGGGAAGCGTGGCGCTTTC
TCATAGCTCACGCTGTAGGTATCTCAGTTCGGTGTAGGTCGTTCGCTCCAAGCTGGGCTGTGTGCACGAA
CCCCCCGTTCAGCCCGACCGCTGCGCCTTATCCGGTAACTATCGTCTTGAGTCCAACCCGGTAAGACACG
ACTTATCGCCACTGGCAGCAGCCACTGGTAACAGGATTAGCAGAGCGAGGTATGTAGGCGGTGCTACAGA
GTTCTTGAAGTGGTGGCCTAACTACGGCTACACTAGAAGAACAGTATTTGGTATCTGCGCTCTGCTGAAG
CCAGTTACCTTCGGAAAAAGAGTTGGTAGCTCTTGATCCGGCAAACAAACCACCGCTGGTAGCGGTGGTT
TTTTTGTTTGCAAGCAGCAGATTACGCGCAGAAAAAAAGGATCTCAAGAAGATCCTTTGATCTTTTCTAC
GGGGTCTGACGCTCAGTGGAACGAAAACTCACGTTAAGGGATTTTGGTCATGAGATTATCAAAAAGGATC
TTCACCTAGATCCTTTTAAATTAAAAATGAAGTTTTAAATCAATCTAAAGTATATATGAGTAAACTTGGT
CTGACAGTTACCAATGCTTAATCAGTGAGGCACCTATCTCAGCGATCTGTCTATTTCGTTCATCCATAGT
TGCCTGACTCCCCGTCGTGTAGATAACTACGATACGGGAGGGCTTACCATCTGGCCCCAGTGCTGCAATG
ATACCGCGAGACCCACGCTCACCGGCTCCAGATTTATCAGCAATAAACCAGCCAGCCGGAAGGGCCGAGC
GCAGAAGTGGTCCTGCAACTTTATCCGCCTCCATCCAGTCTATTAATTGTTGCCGGGAAGCTAGAGTAAG
TAGTTCGCCAGTTAATAGTTTGCGCAACGTTGTTGCCATTGCTACAGGCATCGTGGTGTCACGCTCGTCG
TTTGGTATGGCTTCATTCAGCTCCGGTTCCCAACGATCAAGGCGAGTTACATGATCCCCCATGTTGTGCA
AAAAAGCGGTTAGCTCCTTCGGTCCTCCGATCGTTGTCAGAAGTAAGTTGGCCGCAGTGTTATCACTCAT
GGTTATGGCAGCACTGCATAATTCTCTTACTGTCATGCCATCCGTAAGATGCTTTTCTGTGACTGGTGAG
TACTCAACCAAGTCATTCTGAGAATAGTGTATGCGGCGACCGAGTTGCTCTTGCCCGGCGTCAATACGGG
ATAATACCGCGCCACATAGCAGAACTTTAAAAGTGCTCATCATTGGAAAACGTTCTTCGGGGCGAAAACT
CTCAAGGATCTTACCGCTGTTGAGATCCAGTTCGATGTAACCCACTCGTGCACCCAACTGATCTTCAGCA
TCTTTTACTTTCACCAGCGTTTCTGGGTGAGCAAAAACAGGAAGGCAAAATGCCGCAAAAAAGGGAATAA
GGGCGACACGGAAATGTTGAATACTCATACTCTTCCTTTTTCAATATTATTGAAGCATTTATCAGGGTTA
TTGTCTCATGAGCGGATACATATTTGAATGTATTTAGAAAAATAAACAAATAGGGGTTCCGCGCACATTT
CCCCGAAAAGTGCCACCTGACGTC
